>Addgene plasmid #178485 | pETM33_PTK2_Focal-AT | addgene full sequence | sequence record 357293 | Addgene NGS Result
TTGAGATCCTTTTTTTCTGCGCGTAATCTGCTGCTTGCAAACAAAAAAACCACCGCTACCAGCGGTGGTT
TGTTTGCCGGATCAAGAGCTACCAACTCTTTTTCCGAAGGTAACTGGCTTCAGCAGAGCGCAGATACCAA
ATACTGTCCTTCTAGTGTAGCCGTAGTTAGGCCACCACTTCAAGAACTCTGTAGCACCGCCTACATACCT
CGCTCTGCTAATCCTGTTACCAGTGGCTGCTGCCAGTGGCGATAAGTCGTGTCTTACCGGGTTGGACTCA
AGACGATAGTTACCGGATAAGGCGCAGCGGTCGGGCTGAACGGGGGGTTCGTGCACACAGCCCAGCTTGG
AGCGAACGACCTACACCGAACTGAGATACCTACAGCGTGAGCTATGAGAAAGCGCCACGCTTCCCGAAGG
GAGAAAGGCGGACAGGTATCCGGTAAGCGGCAGGGTCGGAACAGGAGAGCGCACGAGGGAGCTTCCAGGG
GGAAACGCCTGGTATCTTTATAGTCCTGTCGGGTTTCGCCACCTCTGACTTGAGCGTCGATTTTTGTGAT
GCTCGTCAGGGGGGCGGAGCCTATGGAAAAACGCCAGCAACGCGGCCTTTTTACGGTTCCTGGCCTTTTG
CTGGCCTTTTGCTCACATGTTCTTTCCTGCGTTATCCCCTGATTCTGTGGATAACCGTATTACCGCCTTT
GAGTGAGCTGATACCGCTCGCCGCAGCCGAACGACCGAGCGCAGCGAGTCAGTGAGCGAGGAAGCGGAAG
AGCGCCTGATGCGGTATTTTCTCCTTACGCATCTGTGCGGTATTTCACACCGCAATGGTGCACTCTCAGT
ACAATCTGCTCTGATGCCGCATAGTTAAGCCAGTATACACTCCGCTATCGCTACGTGACTGGGTCATGGC
TGCGCCCCGACACCCGCCAACACCCGCTGACGCGCCCTGACGGGCTTGTCTGCTCCCGGCATCCGCTTAC
AGACAAGCTGTGACCGTCTCCGGGAGCTGCATGTGTCAGAGGTTTTCACCGTCATCACCGAAACGCGCGA
GGCAGCTGCGGTAAAGCTCATCAGCGTGGTCGTGAAGCGATTCACAGATGTCTGCCTGTTCATCCGCGTC
CAGCTCGTTGAGTTTCTCCAGAAGCGTTAATGTCTGGCTTCTGATAAAGCGGGCCATGTTAAGGGCGGTT
TTTTCCTGTTTGGTCACTGATGCCTCCGTGTAAGGGGGATTTCTGTTCATGGGGGTAATGATACCGATGA
AACGAGAGAGGATGCTCACGATACGGGTTACTGATGATGAACATGCCCGGTTACTGGAACGTTGTGAGGG
TAAACAACTGGCGGTATGGATGCGGCGGGACCAGAGAAAAATCACTCAGGGTCAATGCCAGCGCTTCGTT
AATACAGATGTAGGTGTTCCACAGGGTAGCCAGCAGCATCCTGCGATGCAGATCCGGAACATAATGGTGC
AGGGCGCTGACTTCCGCGTTTCCAGACTTTACGAAACACGGAAACCGAAGACCATTCATGTTGTTGCTCA
GGTCGCAGACGTTTTGCAGCAGCAGTCGCTTCACGTTCGCTCGCGTATCGGTGATTCATTCTGCTAACCA
GTAAGGCAACCCCGCCAGCCTAGCCGGGTCCTCAACGACAGGAGCACGATCATGCGCACCCGTGGGGCCG
CCATGCCGGCGATAATGGCCTGCTTCTCGCCGAAACGTTTGGTGGCGGGACCAGTGACGAAGGCTTGAGC
GAGGGCGTGCAAGATTCCGAATACCGCAAGCGACAGGCCGATCATCGTCGCGCTCCAGCGAAAGCGGTCC
TCGCCGAAAATGACCCAGAGCGCTGCCGGCACCTGTCCTACGAGTTGCATGATAAAGAAGACAGTCATAA
GTGCGGCGACGATAGTCATGCCCCGCGCCCACCGGAAGGAGCTGACTGGGTTGAAGGCTCTCAAGGGCAT
CGGTCGAGATCCCGGTGCCTAATGAGTGAGCTAACTTACATTAATTGCGTTGCGCTCACTGCCCGCTTTC
CAGTCGGGAAACCTGTCGTGCCAGCTGCATTAATGAATCGGCCAACGCGCGGGGAGAGGCGGTTTGCGTA
TTGGGCGCCAGGGTGGTTTTTCTTTTCACCAGTGAGACGGGCAACAGCTGATTGCCCTTCACCGCCTGGC
CCTGAGAGAGTTGCAGCAAGCGGTCCACGCTGGTTTGCCCCAGCAGGCGAAAATCCTGTTTGATGGTGGT
TAACGGCGGGATATAACATGAGCTGTCTTCGGTATCGTCGTATCCCACTACCGAGATATCCGCACCAACG
CGCAGCCCGGACTCGGTAATGGCGCGCATTGCGCCCAGCGCCATCTGATCGTTGGCAACCAGCATCGCAG
TGGGAACGATGCCCTCATTCAGCATTTGCATGGTTTGTTGAAAACCGGACATGGCACTCCAGTCGCCTTC
CCGTTCCGCTATCGGCTGAATTTGATTGCGAGTGAGATATTTATGCCAGCCAGCCAGACGCAGACGCGCC
GAGACAGAACTTAATGGGCCCGCTAACAGCGCGATTTGCTGGTGACCCAATGCGACCAGATGCTCCACGC
CCAGTCGCGTACCGTCTTCATGGGAGAAAATAATACTGTTGATGGGTGTCTGGTCAGAGACATCAAGAAA
TAACGCCGGAACATTAGTGCAGGCAGCTTCCACAGCAATGGCATCCTGGTCATCCAGCGGATAGTTAATG
ATCAGCCCACTGACGCGTTGCGCGAGAAGATTGTGCACCGCCGCTTTACAGGCTTCGACGCCGCTTCGTT
CTACCATCGACACCACCACGCTGGCACCCAGTTGATCGGCGCGAGATTTAATCGCCGCGACAATTTGCGA
CGGCGCGTGCAGGGCCAGACTGGAGGTGGCAACGCCAATCAGCAACGACTGTTTGCCCGCCAGTTGTTGT
GCCACGCGGTTGGGAATGTAATTCAGCTCCGCCATCGCCGCTTCCACTTTTTCCCGCGTTTTCGCAGAAA
CGTGGCTGGCCTGGTTCACCACGCGGGAAACGGTCTGATAAGAGACACCGGCATACTCTGCGACATCGTA
TAACGTTACTGGTTTCACATTCACCACCCTGAATTGACTCTCTTCCGGGCGCTATCATGCCATACCGCGA
AAGGTTTTGCGCCATTCGATGGTGTCCGGGATCTCGACGCTCTCCCTTATGCGACTCCTGCATTAGGAAG
CAGCCCAGTAGTAGGTTGAGGCCGTTGAGCACCGCCGCCGCAAGGAATGGTGCATGCAAGGAGATGGCGC
CCAACAGTCCCCCGGCCACGGGGCCTGCCACCATACCCACGCCGAAACAAGCGCTCATGAGCCCGAAGTG
GCGAGCCCGATCTTCCCCATCGGTGATGTCGGCGATATAGGCGCCAGCAACCGCACCTGTGGCGCCGGTG
ATGCCGGCCACGATGCGTCCGGCGTAGAGGATCGAGATCTCGATCCCGCGAAATTAATACGACTCACTAT
AGGGGAATTGTGAGCGGATAACAATTCCCCTCTAGAAATAATTTTGTTTAACTTTAAGAAGGAGATATAC
CATGAAACATCACCATCACCATCACAACACTAGTAGCAATTCCATGTCCCCTATACTAGGTTATTGGAAA
ATTAAGGGCCTTGTGCAACCCACTCGACTTCTTTTGGAATATCTTGAAGAAAAATATGAAGAGCATTTGT
ATGAGCGCGATGAAGGTGATAAATGGCGAAACAAAAAGTTTGAATTGGGTTTGGAGTTTCCCAATCTTCC
TTATTATATTGATGGTGATGTTAAATTAACACAGTCTATGGCCATCATACGTTATATAGCTGACAAGCAC
AACATGTTGGGTGGTTGTCCAAAAGAGCGTGCAGAGATTTCAATGCTTGAAGGAGCGGTTTTGGATATTA
GATACGGTGTTTCGAGAATTGCATATAGTAAAGACTTTGAAACTCTCAAAGTTGATTTTCTTAGCAAGCT
ACCTGAAATGCTGAAAATGTTCGAAGATCGTTTATGTCATAAAACATATTTAAATGGTGATCATGTAACC
CATCCTGACTTCATGTTGTATGACGCTCTTGATGTTGTTTTATACATGGACCCAATGTGCCTGGATGCGT
TCCCAAAATTAGTTTGTTTTAAAAAACGTATTGAAGCTATCCCACAAATTGATAAGTACTTGAAATCCAG
CAAGTATATAGCATGGCCTTTGCAGGGCTGGCAAGCCACGTTTGGTGGTGGCGACCATCCTCCAAAATCG
GATCTGGAAGTTCTGTTCCAGGGGCCCATGGGTCTGAGCAGCCCGGCGGACAGCTACAACGAGGGCGTTA
AGCTGCAACCGCAAGAAATTAGCCCGCCGCCGACCGCGAACCTGGACCGTAGCAACGATAAAGTTTACGA
GAACGTGACCGGTCTGGTGAAGGCGGTTATCGAAATGAGCAGCAAAATTCAGCCGGCTCCGCCGGAGGAA
TATGTGCCGATGGTTAAAGAGGTGGGTCTGGCGCTGCGTACCCTGCTGGCGACCGTTGACGAAACCATTC
CGCTGCTGCCGGCGAGCACCCACCGTGAGATTGAAATGGCGCAGAAACTGCTGAACAGCGATCTGGGCGA
GCTGATCAACAAGATGAAACTGGCGCAGCAATACGTGATGACCAGCCTGCAGCAAGAATATAAGAAACAA
ATGCTGACCGCGGCGCATGCGCTGGCGGTTGATGCGAAGAACCTGCTGGACGTGATTGATCAGGCGCGTC
TGAAAATGCTGGGCCAAACCCGTCCGCACTAAGAATTCGAGCTCCGTCGACAAGCTTGCGGCCGCACTCG
AGCACCACCACCACCACCACTGAGATCCGGCTGCTAACAAAGCCCGAAAGGAAGCTGAGTTGGCTGCTGC
CACCGCTGAGCAATAACTAGCATAACCCCTTGGGGCCTCTAAACGGGTCTTGAGGGGTTTTTTGCTGAAA
GGAGGAACTATATCCGGATTGGCGAATGGG
[124 nt withheld, positions 5001-5124]
C
[91 nt withheld, positions 5126-5216]
A
[49 nt withheld, positions 5218-5266]
CCTTTGACGTTGGAGTCCACGTTCTTT
[37 nt withheld, positions 5294-5330]
ACCCTATCTCGGTCTATTCTTTTGATTTATAAGGGATTTTGCCGATTTCGGCCTATTGGTTAAAAAATGA
GCTGATTTAACAAAAATTTAACGCGAATTTTAACAAAATATTAACGCTTACAATTTAGGTGGCACTTTTC
GGGGAAATGTGCGCGGAACCCCTATTTGTTTATTTTTCTAAATACATTCAAATATGTATCCGCTCATGAA
TTAATTCTTAGAAAAACTCATCGAGCATCAAATGAAACTGCAATTTATTCATATCAGGATTATCAATACC
ATATTTTTGAAAAAGCCGTTTCTGTAATGAAGGAGAAAACTCACCGAGGCAGTTCCATAGGATGGCAAGA
TCCTGGTATCGGTCTGCGATTCCGACTCGTCCAACATCAATACAACCTATTAATTTCCCCTCGTCAAAAA
TAAGGTTATCAAGTGAGAAATCACCATGAGTGACGACTGAATCCGGTGAGAATGGCAAAAGTTTATGCAT
TTCTTTCCAGACTTGTTCAACAGGCCAGCCATTACGCTCGTCATCAAAATCACTCGCATCAACCAAACCG
TTATTCATTCGTGATTGCGCCTGAGCGAGACGAAATACGCGATCGCTGTTAAAAGGACAATTACAAACAG
GAATCGAATGCAACCGGCGCAGGAACACTGCCAGCGCATCAACAATATTTTCACCTGAATCAGGATATTC
TTCTAATACCTGGAATGCTGTTTTCCCGGGGATCGCAGTGGTGAGTAACCATGCATCATCAGGAGTACGG
ATAAAATGCTTGATGGTCGGAAGAGGCATAAATTCCGTCAGCCAGTTTAGTCTGACCATCTCATCTGTAA
CATCATTGGCAACGCTACCTTTGCCATGTTTCAGAAACAACTCTGGCGCATCGGGCTTCCCATACAATCG
ATAGATTGTCGCACCTGATTGCCCGACATTATCGCGAGCCCATTTATACCCATATAAATCAGCATCCATG
TTGGAATTTAATCGCGGCCTAGAGCAAGACGTTTCCCGTTGAATATGGCTCATAACACCCCTTGTATTAC
TGTTTATGTAAGCAGACAGTTTTATTGTTCATGACCAAAATCCCTTAACGTGAGTTTTCGTTCCACTGAG
CGTCAGACCCCGTAGAAAAGATCAAAGGATCTTC
Features (pLannotate 1.2.2; 21 found; start..end, strand, type, name):
      1..589     +  rep_origin     ori: high-copy-number ColE1/pMB1/pBR322/pUC origin of replication
    775..914     -  misc_feature   bom: basis of mobility region from pBR322
   1016..1207    -  CDS            rop: Rop protein, which maintains plasmids at low copy number; rop
   1224..1604    +  CDS            YPB1_ECOLX: Protein predicted: Swiss-Prot protein existence level 4. From Escherichia coli.
   1676..1967    -  CDS            TcR (fragment): tetracycline efflux protein; tet; confers resistance to tetracycline
   1982..2003    -  protein_bind   CAP binding site: CAP binding activates transcription in the presence of cAMP. E. coli catabolite activator protein
   2016..3098    -  CDS            lacI: lac repressor; lacI; The lac repressor binds to the lac operator to inhibit transcription in E. coli. This inhibition can be relieved by adding lactose or isopropyl-β-D-thiogalactopyranoside (IPTG).
   3099..3176    -  promoter       lacI promoter: lacI
   3184..3463    -  CDS            TcR (fragment): tetracycline efflux protein; tet; confers resistance to tetracycline
   3485..3503    +  promoter       T7 promoter: promoter for bacteriophage T7 RNA polymerase
   3504..3528    +  protein_bind   lac operator: The lac repressor binds to the lac operator to inhibit transcription in E. coli. This inhibition can be relieved by adding lactose or isopropyl-β-D-thiogalactopyranoside (IPTG). lac repressor encoded by lacI
   3543..3565    +  RBS            RBS: efficient ribosome binding site from bacteriophage T7 gene 10 (Olins and Rangwala, 1989)
   3578..3595    +  CDS            7xHis (fragment): 6xHis affinity tag
   3614..4267    +  CDS            GST26_SCHJA: Experimental evidence at protein level: Swiss-Prot protein existence level 1. GST isoenzymes appear to play a central role in the parasite detoxification system. Other functions are also suspected including a role in increasing the solubility of haematin in the parasite gut. From Schistosoma japonicum (Blood fluke).
   4310..4789    +  CDS            PTK2 (fragment): FAK1_HUMAN - Also known as FAK, FAK1. Experimental evidence at protein level: Swiss-Prot protein existence level 1. [Isoform 6]: Isoform 6 (FRNK) does not contain a kinase domain and inhibits PTK2/FAK1 phosphorylation and signaling. Its enhanced expression can attenuate the nuclear accumulation of LPXN and limit its ability to enhance serum response factor (SRF)-dependent gene transcription. From Homo sapiens (Human).
   4833..4850    +  CDS            9xHis (fragment): 9xHis affinity tag
   4860..4909    +  CDS            SET1 (fragment): solubility-enhancement tag derived from T7 phage gene 10B
   4917..4964    +  terminator     T7 terminator: transcription terminator for bacteriophage T7 RNA polymerase
   5001..5429    +  rep_origin     f1 ori (sequence partly withheld): f1 bacteriophage origin of replication; arrow indicates direction of (+) strand synthesis
   5482..5539    +  promoter       AmpR promoter (fragment): bla
   5548..6363    -  CDS            KanR: aminoglycoside phosphotransferase; aph(3')-Ia; confers resistance to kanamycin in bacteria or G418 (Geneticin®) in eukaryotes
