[The description below was written by a language model from this plasmid's Addgene catalogue record and pLannotate feature annotations shown in this document.]
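Description:
pETM33_PTK2_Focal-AT is a bacterial expression plasmid built on the pET-derived pETM33 backbone for producing the focal adhesion targeting (Focal-AT) domain of human PTK2 (focal adhesion kinase, FAK) as a recombinant fusion protein in E. coli. The sequenced plasmid is about 6.5 kb. It replicates from a ColE1/pMB1-type origin accompanied by the bom region and the rop gene, which tends to restrain copy number (the catalogue lists copy number as unknown). Selection is by kanamycin through an aph(3')-Ia resistance gene. An f1 origin is also present, along with short remnants of a tetracycline resistance gene that are backbone leftovers rather than functional markers.

The expression cassette is driven by a T7 promoter with an adjacent lac operator and a T7 gene 10 ribosome binding site. The plasmid carries its own lacI gene, so transcription stays repressed until IPTG is added in a host that supplies T7 RNA polymerase, such as a BL21(DE3) derivative. The open reading frame begins with a His tag followed by Schistosoma japonicum glutathione S-transferase, then a roughly 480 bp fragment from the C-terminal part of PTK2. This insert was placed between NcoI and EcoRI sites that were destroyed during cloning, and a T7 terminator closes the unit. The annotation also detects a His-tag sequence and a short T7 gene 10-derived segment downstream of the insert. These appear to be backbone elements, and the record lists only the N-terminal His-GST tag, so whether they are translated is not stated. The dual tag permits nickel or glutathione affinity purification. The construct belongs to a set of human domain baits used for proteome-scale mapping of binding sites in unstructured regions of the human proteome.
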