Addgene plasmid #178485: pETM33_PTK2_Focal-AT
Purpose: Bacterial expression of human domain with His-tag and GST tag
Depositing lab: Ylva Ivarsson. Depositing organization: Uppsala University. Publication: Proteome-scale mapping of binding sites in the unstructured regions of the human proteome. Benz C, Ali M, Krystkowiak I, Simonetti L, Sayadi A, Mihalic F, Kliche J, Andersson E, Jemth P, Davey NE, Ivarsson Y. Mol Syst Biol. 2022 Jan;18(1):e10584. doi: 10.15252/msb.202110584. PubMed 35044719.
Backbone
  Vector backbone: pETM33
  Backbone size w/o insert (bp): 6017
  Vector type: Bacterial Expression
Growth in bacteria
  Bacterial resistance: Kanamycin, 50 μg/mL
  Growth temperature: 37°C
  Growth strain: DH5alpha
  Copy number: Unknown
Gene/Insert
  Gene/Insert name: PTK2_Focal-AT
  Species: H. sapiens (human); Synthetic
  Entrez Gene: PTK2 (a.k.a. FADK, FADK 1, FAK, FAK1, FRNK, PPP1R71, p125FAK, pp125FAK)
  Promoter: T7/LacO
  Tag / fusion protein: His-GST (N terminal on insert)
  Cloning method: Restriction Enzyme; 5′ cloning site Nco1 (destroyed during cloning); 3′ cloning site EcoR1 (destroyed during cloning)
  Sequencing primers: 5′ CGGATCTGGAAGTTCTGTTCC; 3′ GAGTGCGGCCGCAAGCTTG
Terms and licenses: Academic/Nonprofit Terms; Industry Terms: Not Available to Industry
Depositor comments: Please visit https://www.biorxiv.org/content/10.1101/2021.04.13.439572v1 for bioRxv preprint. Growth in BL21 DE3 gold 37 C after induction with 1mM IPTG 4 hours 30 C. Insert: GLSSPADSYNEGVKLQPQEISPPPTANLDRSNDKVYENVTGLVKAVIEMSSKIQPAPPEEYVPMVKEVGLALRTLLATVDETIPLLPASTHREIEMAQKLLNSDLGELINKMKLAQQYVMTSLQQEYKKQMLTAAHALAVDAKNLLDVIDQARLKMLGQTRPH.
How to cite: pETM33_PTK2_Focal-AT was a gift from Ylva Ivarsson (Addgene plasmid # 178485 ; http://n2t.net/addgene:178485 ; RRID:Addgene_178485)
